Addgene plasmid #80147: pGCaMP6m-N3-TPC2
Purpose: GCaMP6 is a genetically encoded fluorescent Ca2+ sensor . TPC2-GCaMP6 allows the visualization of Ca2+ release from intracellular Ca2+ stores in real time
Depositing lab: Santiago Di Pietro. Publication: TPC2 mediates new mechanisms of platelet dense granule membrane dynamics through regulation of Ca2+ release. Ambrosio AL, Boyle JA, Di Pietro SM. Mol Biol Cell. 2015 Sep 15;26(18):3263-74. doi: 10.1091/mbc.E15-01-0058. Epub 2015 Jul 22. PubMed 26202466.
Backbone
  Vector backbone: pGCaMP6m-N3
  Backbone size w/o insert (bp): 5353
  Total vector size (bp): 7609
  Modifications to backbone: EGFP in pEGFP-N3 was replaced by GCaMP6m (BamHI-NotI) to generate pGCaMP6m-N3
  Vector type: Mammalian Expression
  Selectable markers: Neomycin (select with G418)
Growth in bacteria
  Bacterial resistance: Kanamycin, 50 μg/mL
  Growth temperature: 37°C
  Growth strain: DH5alpha
  Copy number: Unknown
Gene/Insert
  Gene/Insert name: TPCN2 (alt name: TPC2)
  Species: H. sapiens (human)
  Insert size (bp): 2256
  Entrez Gene: TPCN2 (a.k.a. SHEP10, TPC2)
  Promoter: CMV
  Tag / fusion protein: GCaMP6m (C terminal on insert)
  Cloning method: Restriction Enzyme; 5′ cloning site HindIII (not destroyed); 3′ cloning site EcoRI (not destroyed)
  Sequencing primers: 5′ CGCAAATGGGCGGTAGGCGTG; 3′ CCTCTACAAATGTGGTATGG
Terms and licenses: Academic/Nonprofit Terms; Industry Terms: Not Available to Industry
How to cite: pGCaMP6m-N3-TPC2 was a gift from Santiago Di Pietro (Addgene plasmid # 80147 ; http://n2t.net/addgene:80147 ; RRID:Addgene_80147)
