[The description below was written by a language model from this plasmid's Addgene catalogue record and pLannotate feature annotations shown in this document.]
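Description:
pGCaMP6m-N3-TPC2 is a 7.6 kb mammalian expression plasmid built on pGCaMP6m-N3, a derivative of pEGFP-N3 in which the EGFP coding sequence was exchanged for the calcium indicator GCaMP6m. It replicates in E. coli from a high-copy ColE1/pUC-type origin and also carries an f1 phage origin. A single NeoR/KanR (Tn5 aminoglycoside phosphotransferase) gene serves both hosts. A bacterial bla-type promoter drives it for kanamycin selection in bacteria, and the adjacent SV40 enhancer/early promoter, with an HSV TK polyadenylation signal downstream, drives it for G418 selection of transfected mammalian cells. Short annotated fragments of large T antigen, ble and the bGH poly(A) signal appear to be backbone remnants or partial matches rather than functional elements.

The payload is the human TPCN2 (TPC2) open reading frame, about 2.26 kb, inserted between the HindIII and EcoRI sites of the multiple cloning site. It sits downstream of the human cytomegalovirus immediate-early enhancer and promoter. A short stretch of residual polylinker joins it to GCaMP6m, so that the sensor is fused to the C terminus of the channel, and the transcript ends at an SV40 polyadenylation signal. TPC2 is a two-pore channel, and tethering GCaMP6m to it places the calcium-dependent fluorescent reporter at the membranes where the channel resides.

According to the record, the fusion is intended for real-time visualization of Ca2+ release from intracellular calcium stores. The associated study examined TPC2-dependent calcium release in the membrane dynamics of platelet dense granules.
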