Features (pLannotate 1.2.2; 16 found; start..end, strand, type, name):
     61..364     +  enhancer       CMV enhancer: human cytomegalovirus immediate early enhancer
    365..568     +  promoter       CMV promoter: human cytomegalovirus (CMV) immediate early promoter
    591..627     +  misc_feature   MCS (fragment): multiple cloning site
    628..2883    +  CDS            TPCN2: TPC2_HUMAN - Also known as TPC2. Experimental evidence at protein level: Swiss-Prot protein existence level 1. (Microbial infection) Required for cell entry of coronaviruses SARS-CoV and SARS-CoV-2, as well as human coronavirus EMC (HCoV-EMC) by endocytosis. From Homo sapiens (Human).
   2886..2922    +  misc_feature   MCS (fragment): multiple cloning site
   2923..4275    +  CDS            GCaMP6m: improved fluorescent protein-based calcium sensor (Chen et al., 2013)
   4291..4374    +  CDS            large T antigen (fragment): large T antigen from SV40 (simian virus 40)
   4397..4518    +  polyA_signal   SV40 poly(A) signal: SV40 polyadenylation signal
   4552..4980    -  rep_origin     f1 ori (sequence partly withheld): f1 bacteriophage origin of replication; arrow indicates direction of (+) strand synthesis
   5007..5111    +  promoter       AmpR promoter: bla
   5113..5470    +  promoter       SV40 promoter: SV40 enhancer and early promoter
   5505..6299    +  CDS            NeoR/KanR: aminoglycoside phosphotransferase from Tn5; aph(3')-II (or nptII); confers resistance to neomycin, kanamycin, and G418 (Geneticin®)
   6320..6472    +  CDS            ble (fragment): BLE_KLEPN - Experimental evidence at protein level: Swiss-Prot protein existence level 1. Binding protein with a strong affinity to the bleomycin family of antibiotics. Binds to CL990; an antimitotic-antibiotic compound. From Klebsiella pneumoniae.
   6531..6578    +  polyA_signal   HSV TK poly(A) signal: herpes simplex virus thymidine kinase polyadenylation signal (Cole and Stacy, 1985)
   6669..6685    -  polyA_signal   bGH poly(A) signal (fragment): bovine growth hormone polyadenylation signal
   6907..7495    +  rep_origin     ori: high-copy-number ColE1/pMB1/pBR322/pUC origin of replication
>Addgene plasmid #80147 | pGCaMP6m-N3-TPC2 | depositor full sequence | sequence record 150677 | TPC2-GCaMP6m full sequence
TAGTTATTAATAGTAATCAATTACGGGGTCATTAGTTCATAGCCCATATATGGAGTTCCGCGTTACATAA
CTTACGGTAAATGGCCCGCCTGGCTGACCGCCCAACGACCCCCGCCCATTGACGTCAATAATGACGTATG
TTCCCATAGTAACGCCAATAGGGACTTTCCATTGACGTCAATGGGTGGAGTATTTACGGTAAACTGCCCA
CTTGGCAGTACATCAAGTGTATCATATGCCAAGTACGCCCCCTATTGACGTCAATGACGGTAAATGGCCC
GCCTGGCATTATGCCCAGTACATGACCTTATGGGACTTTCCTACTTGGCAGTACATCTACGTATTAGTCA
TCGCTATTACCATGGTGATGCGGTTTTGGCAGTACATCAATGGGCGTGGATAGCGGTTTGACTCACGGGG
ATTTCCAAGTCTCCACCCCATTGACGTCAATGGGAGTTTGTTTTGGCACCAAAATCAACGGGACTTTCCA
AAATGTCGTAACAACTCCGCCCCATTGACGCAAATGGGCGGTAGGCGTGTACGGTGGGAGGTCTATATAA
GCAGAGCTGGTTTAGTGAACCGTCAGATCCGCTAGCGCTACCGGACTCAGATCTCGAGCTCAAGCTTATG
GCGGAACCCCAGGCGGAGTCGGAGCCCCTGCTGGGCGGGGCCCGCGGCGGTGGCGGCGACTGGCCGGCGG
GGCTGACCACTTACCGCAGCATCCAAGTCGGCCCTGGTGCCGCGGCCAGGTGGGACCTCTGCATTGATCA
GGCTGTGGTCTTCATCGAAGATGCTATTCAGTACCGCTCCATCAACCACCGGGTGGATGCCAGCTCGATG
TGGCTTTACCGACGGTATTACTCGAACGTATGCCAACGGACTTTGAGCTTCACCATCTTCTTGATCCTGT
TTTTGGCTTTTATCGAGACCCCATCCTCACTCACCAGCACGGCGGACGTGCGCTACCGCGCTGCCCCCTG
GGAGCCGCCCTGCGGCCTGACCGAGAGTGTCGAGGTGCTCTGCCTGCTGGTCTTTGCGGCCGACCTCTCT
GTGAAGGGTTACCTGTTCGGGTGGGCCCATTTCCAGAAAAACCTTTGGCTGCTGGGCTACCTCGTGGTGC
TGGTGGTGTCTCTGGTGGACTGGACCGTGTCCCTGAGTCTCGTGTGTCATGAGCCCCTGCGGATCCGCCG
GCTTCTCCGTCCCTTCTTCCTGCTGCAGAACTCCTCTATGATGAAGAAGACCTTGAAATGCATCCGCTGG
TCGCTGCCGGAAATGGCCAGCGTCGGGCTGCTGCTGGCCATCCACCTGTGCCTCTTCACCATGTTCGGAA
TGCTGCTGTTCGCTGGTGGGAAGCAGGATGATGGGCAGGACAGGGAGAGGCTGACCTACTTCCAGAACCT
GCCTGAGTCTCTGACTTCCCTCCTGGTGCTGCTGACCACGGCCAACAACCCCGATGTGATGATTCCTGCG
TATTCCAAGAACCGGGCCTATGCCATCTTCTTCATAGTCTTCACTGTGATAGGAAGCCTGTTTCTGATGA
ACCTGCTGACAGCCATCATCTACAGTCAGTTCCGGGGCTACCTGATGAAATCTCTCCAGACCTCGCTGTT
TCGGAGGCGGCTGGGAACCCGGGCTGCCTTTGAAGTCCTATCCTCCATGGTGGGGGAGGGAGGAGCCTTC
CCTCAGGCAGTTGGGGTGAAGCCCCAGAACTTGCTGCAGGTGCTTCAGAAGGTCCAGCTGGACAGCTCCC
ACAAACAGGCCATGATGGAGAAGGTGCGTTCCTACGGCAGTGTTCTGCTGTCAGCTGAGGAGTTTCAGAA
GCTCTTCAACGAGCTTGACAGAAGTGTGGTTAAAGAGCACCCGCCGAGGCCCGAGTACCAGTCTCCGTTT
CTGCAGAGCGCCCAGTTCCTCTTCGGCCACTACTACTTTGACTACCTGGGGAACCTCATCGCCCTGGCAA
ACCTGGTGTCCATTTGCGTGTTCCTGGTGCTGGATGCAGATGTGCTGCCTGCTGAGCGTGATGACTTCAT
CCTGGGGATTCTCAACTGCGTCTTCATTGTGTACTACCTGTTGGAGATGCTGCTCAAGGTCTTTGCCCTG
GGCCTGCGAGGGTACCTGTCCTACCCCAGCAACGTGTTTGACGGGCTCCTCACCGTTGTCCTGCTGGTTT
TGGAGATCTCAACTCTGGCTGTGTACCGATTGCCACACCCAGGCTGGAGGCCGGAGATGGTGGGCCTGCT
GTCGCTGTGGGACATGACCCGCATGCTGAACATGCTCATCGTGTTCCGCTTCCTGCGTATCATCCCCAGC
ATGAAGCCGATGGCCGTGGTGGCCAGTACCGTCCTGGGCCTGGTGCAGAACATGCGTGCTTTTGGCGGGA
TCCTGGTGGTGGTCTACTACGTATTTGCCATCATTGGGATCAACTTGTTTAGAGGCGTCATTGTGGCTCT
TCCTGGAAACAGCAGCCTGGCCCCTGCCAATGGCTCGGCGCCCTGTGGGAGCTTCGAGCAGCTGGAGTAC
TGGGCCAACAACTTCGATGACTTTGCGGCTGCCCTGGTCACTCTGTGGAACTTGATGGTGGTGAACAACT
GGCAGGTGTTTCTGGATGCATATCGGCGCTACTCAGGCCCGTGGTCCAAGATCTATTTTGTATTGTGGTG
GCTGGTGTCGTCTGTCATCTGGGTCAACCTGTTTCTGGCCCTGATTCTGGAGAACTTCCTTCACAAGTGG
GACCCCCGCAGCCACCTGCAGCCCCTTGCTGGGACCCCAGAGGCCACCTACCAGATGACTGTGGAGCTCC
TGTTCAGGGATATTCTGGAGGAGCCCGAGGAGGATGAGCTCACAGAGAGGCTGAGCCAGCACCCGCACCT
GTGGCTGTGCAGGGAGAATTCTGCAGTCGACGGTACCGCGGGCCCGGGATCCATGGGTTCTCATCATCAT
CATCATCATGGTATGGCTAGCATGACTGGTGGACAGCAAATGGGTCGGGATCTGTACGACGATGACGATA
AGGATCTCGCCACCATGGTCGACTCATCACGTCGTAAGTGGAATAAGACAGGTCACGCAGTCAGAGCTAT
AGGTCGGCTGAGCTCACTCGAGAACGTCTATATCAAGGCCGACAAGCAGAAGAACGGCATCAAGGCGAAC
TTCAAGATCCGCCACAACATCGAGGACGGCGGCGTGCAGCTCGCCTACCACTACCAGCAGAACACCCCCA
TCGGCGACGGCCCCGTGCTGCTGCCCGACAACCACTACCTGAGCGTGCAGTCCAAACTTTCGAAAGACCC
CAACGAGAAGCGCGATCACATGGTCCTGCTGGAGTTCGTGACCGCCGCCGGGATCACTCTCGGCATGGAC
GAGCTGTACAAGGGCGGTACCGGAGGGAGCATGGTGAGCAAGGGCGAGGAGCTGTTCACCGGGGTGGTGC
CCATCCTGGTCGAGCTGGACGGCGACGTAAACGGCCACAAGTTCAGCGTGTCCGGCGAGGGTGAGGGCGA
TGCCACCTACGGCAAGCTGACCCTGAAGTTCATCTGCACCACCGGCAAGCTGCCCGTGCCCTGGCCCACC
CTCGTGACCACCCTGACCTACGGCGTGCAGTGCTTCAGCCGCTACCCCGACCACATGAAGCAGCACGACT
TCTTCAAGTCCGCCATGCCCGAAGGCTACATCCAGGAGCGCACCATCTTCTTCAAGGACGACGGCAACTA
CAAGACCCGCGCCGAGGTGAAGTTCGAGGGCGACACCCTGGTGAACCGCATCGAGCTGAAGGGCATCGAC
TTCAAGGAGGACGGCAACATCCTGGGGCACAAGCTGGAGTACAACCTGCCGGACCAACTGACTGAAGAGC
AGATCGCAGAATTTAAAGAGGCTTTCTCCCTATTTGACAAGGACGGGGATGGGACAATAACAACCAAGGA
GCTGGGGACGGTGATGCGGTCTCTGGGGCAGAACCCCACAGAAGCAGAGCTGCAGGACATGATCAATGAA
GTAGATGCCGACGGTGACGGCACAATCGACTTCCCTGAGTTCCTGACAATGATGGCAAGAAAAGGGAGCT
ACAGGGACACGGAAGAAGAAATTAGAGAAGCGTTCGGTGTGTTTGATAAGGATGGCAATGGCTACATCAG
TGCAGCAGAGCTTCGCCACGTGATGACAAACCTTGGAGAGAAGTTAACAGATGAAGAGGTTGATGAAATG
ATCAGGGAAGCAGACATCGATGGGGATGGTCAGGTAAACTACGAAGAGTTTGTACAAATGATGACAGCGA
AGTGAGCGGCCGCGACTCTAGATCATAATCAGCCATACCACATTTGTAGAGGTTTTACTTGCTTTAAAAA
ACCTCCCACACCTCCCCCTGAACCTGAAACATAAAATGAATGCAATTGTTGTTGTTAACTTGTTTATTGC
AGCTTATAATGGTTACAAATAAAGCAATAGCATCACAAATTTCACAAATAAAGCATTTTTTTCACTGCAT
TCTAGTTGTGGTTTGTCCAAACTCATCAATGTATCTTAAGGCGTAAATTGTAAGCGTTAATATTTTGTTA
AAATTCGCGTTAAATTTTTGTTAAATCAGCTCATTTTTTAACCAATAGGCCGAAATCGGCAAAATCCCTT
ATAAATCAAAAGAATAGACCGAGATAGGGT
[37 nt withheld, positions 4651-4687]
AAAGAACGTGGACTCCAACGTCAAAGG
[49 nt withheld, positions 4715-4763]
T
[91 nt withheld, positions 4765-4855]
G
[124 nt withheld, positions 4857-4980]
CAGGTGGCACTTTTCGGGGAAATGTGCGCGGAACCCCTATTTGTTTATTTTTCTAAATACATTCAAATAT
GTATCCGCTCATGAGACAATAACCCTGATAAATGCTTCAATAATATTGAAAAAGGAAGAGTCCTGAGGCG
GAAAGAACCAGCTGTGGAATGTGTGTCAGTTAGGGTGTGGAAAGTCCCCAGGCTCCCCAGCAGGCAGAAG
TATGCAAAGCATGCATCTCAATTAGTCAGCAACCAGGTGTGGAAAGTCCCCAGGCTCCCCAGCAGGCAGA
AGTATGCAAAGCATGCATCTCAATTAGTCAGCAACCATAGTCCCGCCCCTAACTCCGCCCATCCCGCCCC
TAACTCCGCCCAGTTCCGCCCATTCTCCGCCCCATGGCTGACTAATTTTTTTTATTTATGCAGAGGCCGA
GGCCGCCTCGGCCTCTGAGCTATTCCAGAAGTAGTGAGGAGGCTTTTTTGGAGGCCTAGGCTTTTGCAAA
GATCGATCAAGAGACAGGATGAGGATCGTTTCGCATGATTGAACAAGATGGATTGCACGCAGGTTCTCCG
GCCGCTTGGGTGGAGAGGCTATTCGGCTATGACTGGGCACAACAGACAATCGGCTGCTCTGATGCCGCCG
TGTTCCGGCTGTCAGCGCAGGGGCGCCCGGTTCTTTTTGTCAAGACCGACCTGTCCGGTGCCCTGAATGA
ACTGCAAGACGAGGCAGCGCGGCTATCGTGGCTGGCCACGACGGGCGTTCCTTGCGCAGCTGTGCTCGAC
GTTGTCACTGAAGCGGGAAGGGACTGGCTGCTATTGGGCGAAGTGCCGGGGCAGGATCTCCTGTCATCTC
ACCTTGCTCCTGCCGAGAAAGTATCCATCATGGCTGATGCAATGCGGCGGCTGCATACGCTTGATCCGGC
TACCTGCCCATTCGACCACCAAGCGAAACATCGCATCGAGCGAGCACGTACTCGGATGGAAGCCGGTCTT
GTCGATCAGGATGATCTGGACGAAGAGCATCAGGGGCTCGCGCCAGCCGAACTGTTCGCCAGGCTCAAGG
CGAGCATGCCCGACGGCGAGGATCTCGTCGTGACCCATGGCGATGCCTGCTTGCCGAATATCATGGTGGA
AAATGGCCGCTTTTCTGGATTCATCGACTGTGGCCGGCTGGGTGTGGCGGACCGCTATCAGGACATAGCG
TTGGCTACCCGTGATATTGCTGAAGAGCTTGGCGGCGAATGGGCTGACCGCTTCCTCGTGCTTTACGGTA
TCGCCGCTCCCGATTCGCAGCGCATCGCCTTCTATCGCCTTCTTGACGAGTTCTTCTGAGCGGGACTCTG
GGGTTCGAAATGACCGACCAAGCGACGCCCAACCTGCCATCACGAGATTTCGATTCCACCGCCGCCTTCT
ATGAAAGGTTGGGCTTCGGAATCGTTTTCCGGGACGCCGGCTGGATGATCCTCCAGCGCGGGGATCTCAT
GCTGGAGTTCTTCGCCCACCCTAGGGGGAGGCTAACTGAAACACGGAAGGAGACAATACCGGAAGGAACC
CGCGCTATGACGGCAATAAAAAGACAGAATAAAACGCACGGTGTTGGGTCGTTTGTTCATAAACGCGGGG
TTCGGTCCCAGGGCTGGCACTCTGTCGATACCCCACCGAGACCCCATTGGGGCCAATACGCCCGCGTTTC
TTCCTTTTCCCCACCCCACCCCCCAAGTTCGGGTGAAGGCCCAGGGCTCGCAGCCAACGTCGGGGCGGCA
GGCCCTGCCATAGCCTCAGGTTACTCATATATACTTTAGATTGATTTAAAACTTCATTTTTAATTTAAAA
GGATCTAGGTGAAGATCCTTTTTGATAATCTCATGACCAAAATCCCTTAACGTGAGTTTTCGTTCCACTG
AGCGTCAGACCCCGTAGAAAAGATCAAAGGATCTTCTTGAGATCCTTTTTTTCTGCGCGTAATCTGCTGC
TTGCAAACAAAAAAACCACCGCTACCAGCGGTGGTTTGTTTGCCGGATCAAGAGCTACCAACTCTTTTTC
CGAAGGTAACTGGCTTCAGCAGAGCGCAGATACCAAATACTGTCCTTCTAGTGTAGCCGTAGTTAGGCCA
CCACTTCAAGAACTCTGTAGCACCGCCTACATACCTCGCTCTGCTAATCCTGTTACCAGTGGCTGCTGCC
AGTGGCGATAAGTCGTGTCTTACCGGGTTGGACTCAAGACGATAGTTACCGGATAAGGCGCAGCGGTCGG
GCTGAACGGGGGGTTCGTGCACACAGCCCAGCTTGGAGCGAACGACCTACACCGAACTGAGATACCTACA
GCGTGAGCTATGAGAAAGCGCCACGCTTCCCGAAGGGAGAAAGGCGGACAGGTATCCGGTAAGCGGCAGG
GTCGGAACAGGAGAGCGCACGAGGGAGCTTCCAGGGGGAAACGCCTGGTATCTTTATAGTCCTGTCGGGT
TTCGCCACCTCTGACTTGAGCGTCGATTTTTGTGATGCTCGTCAGGGGGGCGGAGCCTATGGAAAAACGC
CAGCAACGCGGCCTTTTTACGGTTCCTGGCCTTTTGCTGGCCTTTTGCTCACATGTTCTTTCCTGCGTTA
TCCCCTGATTCTGTGGATAACCGTATTACCGCCATGCAT
