>Addgene plasmid #80147 | pGCaMP6m-N3-TPC2 | addgene partial sequence | sequence record 152978 | CMV-F 5'-CGCAAATGGGCGGTAGGCGTG-3'
CTGGTTTAGTGAACCGTCAGATCCGCTAGCGCTACCGGACTCAGATCTCGAGCTCAAGCTTATGGCGGAA
CCCCAGGCGGAGTCGGAGCCCCTGCTGGGCGGGGCCCGCGGCGGTGGCGGCGACTGGCCGGCGGGGCTGA
CCACTTACCGCAGCATCCAAGTCGGCCCTGGTGCCGCGGCCAGGTGGGACCTCTGCATTGATCAGGCTGT
GGTCTTCATCGAAGATGCTATTCAGTACCGCTCCATCAACCACCGGGTGGATGCCAGCTCGATGTGGCTT
TACCGACGGTATTACTCGAACGTATGCCAACGGACTTTGAGCTTCACCATCTTCTTGATCCTGTTTTTGG
CTTTTATCGAGACCCCATCCTCACTCACCAGCACGGCGGACGTGCGCTACCGCGCTGCCCCCTGGGAGCC
GCCCTGCGGCCTGACCGAGAGTGTCGAGGTGCTCTGCCTGCTGGTCTTTGCGGCCGACCTCTCTGTGAAG
GGTTACCTGTTCGGGTGGGCCCATTTCCAGAAAAACCTTTGGCTGCTGGGCTACCTCGTGGTGCTGGTGG
TGTCTCTGGTGGACTGGACCGTGTCCCTGAGTCTCGTGTGTCATGAGCCCCTGCGGATCCGCCGGCTTCT
CCGTCCCTTCTTCCTGCTGCAGAACTCCTCTATGATGAAGAAGACCTTGAAATGCATCCGCTGGTCGCTG
CCGGAAATGGCCAGCGTCGGGCTGCTGCTGGCCATCCACCTGTGCCTCTTCACCATGTTCGGAATGCTGC
TGTTCGCTGGTGGGAAGCAGGATGATGGGCAGGACAGGGAGAGGCTGAC
