>Addgene plasmid #80147 | pGCaMP6m-N3-TPC2 | addgene partial sequence | sequence record 152979 | EGFP-N 5'-CGTCGCCGTCCAGCTCGACCAG-3'
GCTCCTCGCCCTTGCTCACCATGCTCCCTCCGGTACCGCCCTTGTACAGCTCGTCCATGCCGAGAGTGAT
CCCGGCGGCGGTCACGAACTCCAGCAGGACCATGTGATCGCGCTTCTCGTTGGGGTCTTTCGAAAGTTTG
GACTGCACGCTCAGGTAGTGGTTGTCGGGCAGCAGCACGGGGCCGTCGCCGATGGGGGTGTTCTGCTGGT
AGTGGTAGGCGAGCTGCACGCCGCCGTCCTCGATGTTGTGGCGGATCTTGAAGTTCGCCTTGATGCCGTT
CTTCTGCTTGTCGGCCTTGATATAGACGTTCTCGAGTGAGCTCAGCCGACCTATAGCTCTGACTGCGTGA
CCTGTCTTATTCCACTTACGACGTGATGAGTCGACCATGGTGGCGAGATCCTTATCGTCATCGTCGTACA
GATCCCGACCCATTTGCTGTCCACCAGTCATGCTAGCCATACCATGATGATGATGATGATGAGAACCCAT
GGATCCCGGGCCCGCGGTACCGTCGACTGCAGAATTCTCCCTGCACAGCCACAGGTGCGGGTGCTGGCTC
AGCCTCTCTGTGAGCTCATCCTCCTCGGGCTCCTCCAGAATATCCCTGAACAGGAGCTCCACAGTCATCT
GGTAGGTGGCCTCTGGGGTCCCAGCAAGGGGCTGCAGGTGGCTGCGGGGGTCCCACTTGTGAAGGAAGTT
CTCCAGAATCAGGGCCAGAAACAGGTTGACCCAGATGACAGACGACACCAGCCACCACAATACAAAATAG
ATCTTGGACCACGGGCCTGAGTAGCGCCGATATGCATCCA
